Addgene plasmid #17992: pLNC Wnt-2
Depositing lab: Jan Kitajewski. Depositing organization: Columbia University. Publication: Transformation by Wnt family proteins correlates with regulation of beta-catenin. Shimizu H, Julius MA, Giarre M, Zheng Z, Brown AM, Kitajewski J. Cell Growth Differ. 1997 Dec . 8(12):1349-58. PubMed 9419423.
Backbone
  Vector backbone: pLNC
  Backbone size w/o insert (bp): 6620
  Vector type: Retroviral
  Selectable markers: Neomycin (select with G418)
Growth in bacteria
  Bacterial resistance: Ampicillin, 100 μg/mL
  Growth temperature: 37°C
  Growth strain: DH5alpha
  Growth instructions: DH5a, HB101
  Copy number: Low Copy
Gene/Insert
  Gene/Insert name: Wnt-2
  Species: H. sapiens (human)
  Insert size (bp): 1300
  Entrez Gene: Wnt2 (a.k.a. 2610510E18Rik, Int1l1, Irp, Mirp, Wnt-2, Wnt2a)
  Cloning method: Restriction Enzyme
  Sequencing primers: 5′ AGCTCGTTTAGTGAACCGTCAGATCG; 3′ ACCTACAGGTGGGGTCTTTCATTCCC
Terms and licenses: Academic/Nonprofit Terms; Industry Terms: Not Available to Industry
Depositor comments: Wainright, B.J., Scrambler, P. J., Stanier P., Watson, E.K., Bell, G., Wicking, C., Estivill, X., Courtney, M., Boue, A., Pederson, P. S., Williamson, R., and Farall, M. Isolation of human gene with protein sequence similarity to human and murine int-1 and the Drosophila segment polarity mutant wingless. EMBO J., 7: 1743-1748, 1988.
How to cite: pLNC Wnt-2 was a gift from Jan Kitajewski (Addgene plasmid # 17992 ; http://n2t.net/addgene:17992 ; RRID:Addgene_17992)
