[The description below was written by a language model from this plasmid's Addgene catalogue record.]
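Description:
pLNC Wnt-2 is a retroviral expression vector carrying a Wnt-2 cDNA of about 1.3 kb, cloned by restriction enzyme methods into the roughly 6.6 kb pLNC backbone. It is propagated in E. coli as a low-copy plasmid under ampicillin selection. For mammalian cells it carries a neomycin resistance marker, so transduced or transfected populations can be selected with G418. The record provides no feature table and does not name the promoter driving the insert. The pLNC family name conventionally denotes an LTR–neo–CMV layout, in which the viral long terminal repeat drives the neomycin resistance gene and an internal CMV promoter drives the inserted cDNA, but this arrangement is inferred from the name rather than stated. As a retroviral vector, it would be introduced into a packaging cell line to produce recombinant virus, which then integrates the Wnt-2 and selection cassettes stably into target cell genomes.

The insert species is listed as human, and the depositor's comment points to the original isolation of a human gene related to int-1 and Drosophila wingless. However, the linked gene entry uses mouse-style nomenclature and aliases, so the record is somewhat inconsistent on this point. No epitope tag or reporter is recorded. The associated publication examined how transformation by different Wnt family proteins correlates with their regulation of beta-catenin. This indicates that the construct serves for stable ectopic expression of Wnt-2 in cultured mammalian cells, to compare its transforming activity and signalling output with other Wnt family members.
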