>Addgene plasmid #17992 | pLNC Wnt-2 | addgene partial sequence | sequence record 23898 | LNCX 5'-AGCTCGTTTAGTGAACCGTCAGATC-3'
ANANAGGNACATCAGCTNTTTTGACCTCCATAGAAGACACCGGGACCGATCCAGCCTCCGCGGCCCCAAG
CTGCNTGCCGCAGCTTATCGATAGGCTAGAGGATCCCCGGGTACCGAGCTCGAATTCCCCCCCCCCCCCC
CANCCNAACGGANGGGGNGCGCGGGANGNGCGCAAAACTTTNNGGNTGNANGNGCTCNCTGCNCCTGGGG
AATTNGGCTGTGGGCGAAGNGGTCCGGGCTGGNCTTTATCNCTCGCTGGGCCCATCGTTTGAAANTTTAT
NAACGANTCTCGCCACTCNTCNCAAAANCNAACGGGGGGNGGGGGCGCGGCGANGCGCCNGNGGCCNTGA
NNAAGCGCTNCCGGAACTNAACGCTTNTGNTNTGGGNACNCATGGNGCCCNCACACGGANTCTGANCTGA
TGCAAAANCAAGGGGGTTAANATNAANGCCCCTNTNGGTGGAATCTGGNTNTGGNTNCCTCTGNTCTTGA
NCTGGNTNANCCCCGAAGTCAANTNTTNATGGNGGTANATGAAAACTANAGGTGGNTCCTCCANGGTGAN
GTGCGANAATGTGCCANGNCTGGTGANCAGCCAGCGGCANCTGTGTNACCGANATNCAAANNTGANGANC
TTACTTTNNTCAGGGNNTGGCCNCGTGGACAGNAAAATGCCACACCANTTCCCCAACCCNTGATGAACCC
NNNNCCTGAAGGANANNCTGCCTTTTNGGAGGTCTATCAANNATCGNAACTGCTTGTTNGCNTCCCCNNT
GANTTNNTTCCNNCCGGNNTTAAAAAAAAAAAAATNTTT
